Addgene plasmid #35406: DGK delta
Depositing lab: Robert Lefkowitz & Stephen Prescott. Publication: Targeting of diacylglycerol degradation to M1 muscarinic receptors by beta-arrestins. Nelson CD, Perry SJ, Regier DS, Prescott SM, Topham MK, Lefkowitz RJ. Science. 2007 Feb 2;315(5812):663-6. 10.1126/science.1134562 PubMed 17272726.
Backbone
  Vector backbone: pCMV5
  Backbone size w/o insert (bp): 4657
  Vector type: Mammalian Expression
Growth in bacteria
  Bacterial resistance: Ampicillin, 100 μg/mL
  Growth temperature: 37°C
  Growth strain: DH5alpha
  Copy number: High Copy
Gene/Insert
  Gene/Insert name: DGK delta
  Species: H. sapiens (human)
  Insert size (bp): 2187
  Entrez Gene: DGKD (a.k.a. DGK-delta, DGKdelta, dgkd-2)
  Promoter: CMV
  Tag / fusion protein: HA (N terminal on backbone)
  Cloning method: Restriction Enzyme; 5′ cloning site None (unknown if destroyed); 3′ cloning site None (unknown if destroyed)
  Sequencing primers: 5′ CMV-Fwd
Terms and licenses: Academic/Nonprofit Terms; Industry Terms: Not Available to Industry
How to cite: DGK delta was a gift from Robert Lefkowitz & Stephen Prescott (Addgene plasmid # 35406 ; http://n2t.net/addgene:35406 ; RRID:Addgene_35406)
