[The description below was written by a language model from this plasmid's Addgene catalogue record.]
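Description:
DGK delta is a mammalian expression plasmid built on the pCMV5 backbone (about 4.7 kb without insert) that carries a human diacylglycerol kinase delta (DGKD) coding insert of roughly 2.2 kb. It is maintained in E. coli as a high-copy plasmid under ampicillin selection. The record provides no feature table, so the origin of replication, polyadenylation signal and other backbone elements are not itemised, and no mammalian selection marker is listed. This suggests use mainly in transient transfection rather than stable line generation.

Expression of the insert is driven by the CMV promoter, a strong constitutive viral promoter widely used for high-level expression in cultured mammalian cells. The protein is produced with an N-terminal HA epitope tag supplied by the backbone, which allows detection by immunoblotting or immunofluorescence and recovery by immunoprecipitation with anti-HA antibodies, without the need for a DGK delta-specific antibody. The insert was introduced by restriction enzyme cloning, but the specific sites used are not recorded.

Diacylglycerol kinases phosphorylate diacylglycerol to phosphatidic acid, thereby terminating diacylglycerol signalling. The associated publication concerns the targeting of diacylglycerol degradation to M1 muscarinic receptors by beta-arrestins, so the construct is suited to overexpressing tagged DGK delta in mammalian cells to study its interactions with beta-arrestins and its role in attenuating receptor-driven second-messenger signalling. The record does not state which DGKD isoform or what portion of the coding sequence the insert represents.
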