>Addgene plasmid #35406 | DGK delta | addgene partial sequence | sequence record 43887 | CMV-F 5'-CGCAAATGGGCGGTAGGCGTG-3'
CCGTCAGATCGCCTGGAGACGCCATCCACGCTGTTTTGACCTCCATAGAAGACACCGGGACCGATCCAGC
CTCCGGACTCTAGAGGATCCGGTACTAGAGGAACTGAAAAACCAGAAAGTTAACTGGTAAGTTTAGTCTT
TTTGTCTTTTATTTCAGGTCCCGGATCCGGTGGTGGTGCAAATCAAAGAACTGCTCCTCAGTGGATGTTG
CCTTTACTTCTAGGCCTGTACGGAAGTGTTACTTCTGCTCTAAAAGCTGCGGAATTGTACCCGCGGGCCC
ACCATGTACCCATACGATGTTCCAGATTACGCTCTTATGGCCATGGAGGCCATGTACCCATACGATGTTC
CAGATTACGCTATGGCCATGGAGGCCATGTACCCATACGATGTTCCAGATTACGCTATGGCCATGGAGGC
CCGAATTCGCAAGGTTATGAATATGTTTCTGTACTTTCAGACCATCATCAAAGAGGGGATGCTGACCAAA
CAGAACAATTCATTCCAGCGATCAAAAAGGAGATACTTTAAGCTTCGAGGGCGAACGCTTTACTATGCCA
AAACGGCAAAGTCAATCATATTTGATGAGGTGGATCTGACAGATGCCAGCGTAGCTGAATCCAGTACCAA
AAACGTCAACAACAGTTTTACGGTCATAACTCCATGCAGGAAGCTCATCTTGTGTGCTGATAACAGAAAA
GAAATGGAAGATTGGATTGCAGCATTAAAGACTGTGCAGAACAGGGAGCACTTTGAGCCCACCCAGTACA
GCATGGACCACTTCTCAGGGATGCACAATTGGTACGCCTGTTCCCACGCG
